Addgene plasmid #113319: pCD294.9
Purpose: dCas9, PCP-SoxS_R93A, J109 scRNA.b1
Depositing lab: Jesse Zalatan. Depositing organization: University of Washington. Publication: Synthetic CRISPR-Cas gene activators for transcriptional reprogramming in bacteria. Dong C, Fontana J, Patel A, Carothers JM, Zalatan JG. Nat Commun. 2018 Jun 27;9(1):2489. doi: 10.1038/s41467-018-04901-6. PubMed 29950558.
Backbone
  Vector backbone: p15A vector
  Vector type: Bacterial Expression, CRISPR
Growth in bacteria
  Bacterial resistance: Chloramphenicol, 25 μg/mL
  Growth temperature: 37°C
  Growth strain: DH5alpha
  Copy number: Low Copy
Gene/Insert
  Gene/Insert name: dCas9, PCP-SoxS_R93A, J109 scRNA.b1_PP7
  gRNA/shRNA sequence: AGGTATCCTGCGGTGTCCTG
  Mutation: R93A
  Cloning method: Gibson Cloning
  Sequencing primers: 5′ CACGCATTGATTTGAGTCAGC; 3′ tcgtaagccatttccgctcg
Terms and licenses: Academic/Nonprofit Terms; Industry Terms: Not Available to Industry
How to cite: pCD294.9 was a gift from Jesse Zalatan (Addgene plasmid # 113319 ; http://n2t.net/addgene:113319 ; RRID:Addgene_113319)
