[The description below was written by a language model from this plasmid's Addgene catalogue record and pLannotate feature annotations shown in this document.]
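Description:
pCD294.9 is an 8.1 kb bacterial expression plasmid that carries all three components of a CRISPR activation (CRISPRa) system for E. coli on a single p15A backbone. It replicates from the p15A origin, which the record lists as low copy and which is compatible with ColE1-type plasmids, so a separate reporter or target plasmid can be maintained alongside it. Selection is by chloramphenicol, through a cat gene driven by its own promoter and followed by the lambda t0 terminator.

The largest element is catalytically dead Streptococcus pyogenes Cas9 (D10A/H840A), which binds DNA under guide RNA direction without cutting; its coding sequence is followed by the rrnB T1 and T7Te terminators. The feature table does not annotate a promoter for dCas9, though an S. pyogenes tracrRNA region lies upstream on the opposite strand. A second cassette encodes the PP7 phage coat protein (PCP) followed closely by the E. coli transcriptional activator SoxS, consistent with the PCP-SoxS fusion named in the record. It carries the R93A substitution, whose functional consequence the record does not state. The short upstream element annotated as a lacIq promoter fragment may be the promoter for this fusion. The third cassette uses the constitutive J23119 promoter to express a scaffold RNA (J109 scRNA.b1), a Cas9 guide scaffold extended with a PP7 hairpin and terminated by rrnB sequences.

In use, the scRNA directs dCas9 to the J109 target site while its PP7 hairpin recruits PCP-SoxS, placing the activator near a promoter to stimulate transcription. The small RSF ori, capTEV and 5S rRNA hits are probably annotation artefacts of backbone or terminator-region sequence.
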