Features (pLannotate 1.2.2; 18 found; start..end, strand, type, name):
    181..259     -  misc_RNA       tracrRNA: trans-activating CRISPR RNA for the Streptococcus pyogenes CRISPR/Cas9 system
    555..4659    +  CDS            dCas9 (fragment): catalytically dead mutant of the Cas9 endonuclease from the Streptococcus pyogenes Type II CRISPR/Cas system RNA-guided DNA-binding protein that lacks endonuclease activity due to the D10A mutation in the RuvC catalytic domain and the H840A mutation in the HNH catalytic domain
   4685..4756    +  terminator     rrnB T1 terminator: transcription terminator T1 from the E. coli rrnB gene
   4772..4799    +  terminator     T7Te terminator: phage T7 early transcription terminator
   4811..4845    +  promoter       lacIq promoter (fragment): lacI (mutant); In the lacIq allele, a single base change in the promoter boosts expression of the lacI gene about 10-fold.
   4923..5285    +  CDS            COAT_BPPP7: Experimental evidence at protein level: Swiss-Prot protein existence level 1. Forms the phage shell; binds to the phage RNA. From Pseudomonas phage PP7 (Bacteriophage PP7).
   5301..5621    +  CDS            soxS: SOXS_ECOLI - Experimental evidence at protein level: Swiss-Prot protein existence level 1. Transcriptional activator of the superoxide response regulon of E.coli that includes at least 10 genes such as sodA, nfo, zwf and micF. Binds the DNA sequence 5'-GCACN(7)CAA-3'. It also facilitates the subsequent binding of RNA polymerase to the micF and the nfo promoters. From Escherichia coli (strain K12).
   5681..5736    -  rep_origin     RSF ori (fragment): Plasmids containing the RSF 1030 origin of replication can be propagated in E. coli cells that contain additional plasmids with compatible origins.
   5824..6369    -  rep_origin     p15A ori: Plasmids containing the medium-copy-number p15A origin of replication can be propagated in E. coli cells that contain a second plasmid with the ColE1 origin.
   6477..6511    +  promoter       J23119(SpeI) promoter: bacterial promoter (Registry of Standard Biological Parts BBa J23119) modified to end with an SpeI site
   6532..6591    +  misc_RNA       gRNA scaffold (fragment): guide RNA scaffold for the Streptococcus pyogenes CRISPR/Cas9 system
   6688..6705    +  CDS            capTEV™ (fragment): composite tag for in vivo biotinylation, TEV protease cleavage, and 6xHis tagging
   6812..6927    +  ncRNA          5S rRNA: Accession: RF00001 - 5S ribosomal RNA
   6931..6977    +  terminator     rrnB T1 terminator: transcription terminator T1 from the E. coli rrnB gene
   7025..7153    -  rep_origin     RSF ori (fragment): Plasmids containing the RSF 1030 origin of replication can be propagated in E. coli cells that contain additional plasmids with compatible origins.
   7195..7289    -  terminator     lambda t0 terminator: transcription terminator from phage lambda
   7313..7969    -  CDS            cat: CAT_ECOLX - Experimental evidence at protein level: Swiss-Prot protein existence level 1. This enzyme is an effector of chloramphenicol resistance in bacteria. From Escherichia coli. This protein is used as a marker in many commonly used cloning vectors, such as pACYC184.
   7970..8072    -  promoter       cat promoter: promoter of the E. coli cat gene encoding chloramphenicol acetyltransferase
>Addgene plasmid #113319 | pCD294.9 | addgene full sequence | sequence record 217355 | Addgene NGS Result
GACGTCTTAAGTTACGAAATCATCCTGTGGAGCTTAGTAGGTTTAGCAAGATGGCAGCGCCTAAATGTAG
AATGATAAAAGGATTAAGAGATTAATTTCCCTAAAAATGATAAAACAAGCGTTTTGAAAGCGCTTGTTTT
TTTGGTTTGCAGTCAGAGTAGAATAGAAGTATCAAAAAAAGCACCGACTCGGTGCCACTTTTTCAAGTTG
ATAACGGACTAGCCTTATTTTAACTTGCTATGCTGTTTTGAATGGTTCCAACAAGATTATTTTATAACTT
TTATAACAAATAATCAAGGAGAAATTCAAAGAAATTTATCAGCCATAAAACAATACTTAATACTATAGAA
TGATAACAAAATAAACTACTTTTTAAAAGAATTTTGTGTTATAATCTATTTATTATTAAGTATTGGGTAA
TATTTTTTGAAGAGATATTTTGAAAAAGAAAAATTAAAGCATATTAAACTAATTTCGGAGGTCATTAAAA
CTATTATTGAAATCATCAAACTCATTATGGATTTAATTTAAACTTTTTATTTTAGGAGGCAAAAATGGAT
AAGAAATACTCAATAGGCTTAGCTATCGGCACAAATAGCGTCGGATGGGCGGTGATCACTGATGAATATA
AGGTTCCGTCTAAAAAGTTCAAGGTTCTGGGAAATACAGACCGCCACAGTATCAAAAAAAATCTTATAGG
GGCTCTTTTATTTGACAGTGGAGAGACAGCGGAAGCGACTCGTCTCAAACGGACAGCTCGTAGAAGGTAT
ACACGTCGGAAGAATCGTATTTGTTATCTACAGGAGATTTTTTCAAATGAGATGGCGAAAGTAGATGATA
GTTTCTTTCATCGACTTGAAGAGTCTTTTTTGGTGGAAGAAGACAAGAAGCATGAACGTCATCCTATTTT
TGGAAATATAGTAGATGAAGTTGCTTATCATGAGAAATATCCAACTATCTATCATCTGCGAAAAAAATTG
GTAGATTCTACTGATAAAGCGGATTTGCGCTTAATCTATTTGGCCTTAGCGCATATGATTAAGTTTCGTG
GTCATTTTTTGATTGAGGGAGATTTAAATCCTGATAATAGTGATGTGGACAAACTATTTATCCAGTTGGT
ACAAACCTACAATCAATTATTTGAAGAAAACCCTATTAACGCAAGTGGAGTAGATGCTAAAGCGATTCTT
TCTGCACGATTGAGTAAATCAAGACGATTAGAAAATCTCATTGCTCAGCTCCCCGGTGAGAAGAAAAATG
GCTTATTTGGGAATCTCATTGCTTTGTCATTGGGTTTGACCCCTAATTTTAAATCAAATTTTGATTTGGC
AGAAGATGCTAAATTACAGCTTTCAAAAGATACTTACGATGATGATTTAGATAATTTATTGGCGCAAATT
GGAGATCAATATGCTGATTTGTTTTTGGCAGCTAAGAATTTATCAGATGCTATTTTACTTTCAGATATCC
TAAGAGTAAATACTGAAATAACTAAGGCTCCCCTATCAGCTTCAATGATTAAACGCTACGATGAACATCA
TCAAGACTTGACTCTTTTAAAAGCTTTAGTTCGACAACAACTTCCAGAAAAGTATAAAGAAATCTTTTTT
GATCAATCAAAAAACGGATATGCAGGTTATATTGATGGGGGAGCTAGCCAAGAAGAATTTTATAAATTTA
TCAAACCAATTTTAGAAAAAATGGATGGTACTGAGGAATTATTGGTGAAACTAAATCGTGAAGATTTGCT
GCGCAAGCAACGGACCTTTGACAACGGCTCTATTCCCCATCAAATTCACTTGGGTGAGCTGCATGCTATT
TTGAGAAGACAAGAAGACTTTTATCCATTTTTAAAAGACAATCGTGAGAAGATTGAAAAAATCTTGACTT
TTCGAATTCCTTATTATGTTGGTCCATTGGCGCGTGGCAATAGTCGTTTTGCATGGATGACTCGGAAGTC
TGAAGAAACAATTACCCCATGGAATTTTGAAGAAGTTGTCGATAAAGGTGCTTCAGCTCAATCATTTATT
GAACGCATGACAAACTTTGATAAAAATCTTCCAAATGAAAAAGTACTACCAAAACATAGTTTGCTTTATG
AGTATTTTACGGTTTATAACGAATTGACAAAGGTCAAATATGTTACTGAAGGAATGCGAAAACCAGCATT
TCTTTCAGGTGAACAGAAGAAAGCCATTGTTGATTTACTCTTCAAAACAAATCGAAAAGTAACCGTTAAG
CAATTAAAAGAAGATTATTTCAAAAAAATAGAATGTTTTGATAGTGTTGAAATTTCAGGAGTTGAAGATA
GATTTAATGCTTCATTAGGTACCTACCATGATTTGCTAAAAATTATTAAAGATAAAGATTTTTTGGATAA
TGAAGAAAATGAAGATATCTTAGAGGATATTGTTTTAACATTGACCTTATTTGAAGATAGGGAGATGATT
GAGGAAAGACTTAAAACATATGCTCACCTCTTTGATGATAAGGTGATGAAACAGCTTAAACGTCGCCGTT
ATACTGGTTGGGGACGTTTGTCTCGAAAATTGATTAATGGTATTAGGGATAAGCAATCTGGCAAAACAAT
ATTAGATTTTTTGAAATCAGATGGTTTTGCCAATCGCAATTTTATGCAGCTGATCCATGATGATAGTTTG
ACATTTAAAGAAGACATTCAAAAAGCACAAGTGTCTGGACAAGGCGATAGTTTACATGAACATATTGCAA
ATTTAGCTGGTAGCCCTGCTATTAAAAAAGGTATTTTACAGACTGTAAAAGTTGTTGATGAATTGGTCAA
AGTAATGGGGCGGCATAAGCCAGAAAATATCGTTATTGAAATGGCACGTGAAAATCAGACAACTCAAAAG
GGCCAGAAAAATTCGCGAGAGCGTATGAAACGAATCGAAGAAGGTATCAAAGAATTAGGAAGTCAGATTC
TTAAAGAGCATCCTGTTGAAAATACTCAATTGCAAAATGAAAAGCTCTATCTCTATTATCTCCAAAATGG
AAGAGACATGTATGTGGACCAAGAATTAGATATTAATCGTTTAAGTGATTATGATGTCGATGCCATTGTT
CCACAAAGTTTCCTTAAAGACGATTCAATAGACAATAAGGTCTTAACGCGTTCTGATAAAAATCGTGGTA
AATCGGATAACGTTCCAAGTGAAGAAGTAGTCAAAAAGATGAAAAACTATTGGAGACAACTTCTAAACGC
CAAGTTAATCACTCAACGTAAGTTTGATAATTTAACGAAAGCTGAACGTGGAGGTTTGAGTGAACTTGAT
AAAGCTGGTTTTATCAAACGCCAATTGGTTGAAACTCGCCAAATCACTAAGCATGTGGCACAAATTTTGG
ATAGTCGCATGAATACTAAATACGATGAAAATGATAAACTTATTCGAGAGGTTAAAGTGATTACCTTAAA
ATCTAAATTAGTTTCTGACTTCCGAAAAGATTTCCAATTCTATAAAGTACGTGAGATTAACAATTACCAT
CATGCCCATGATGCGTATCTAAATGCCGTCGTTGGAACTGCTTTGATTAAGAAATATCCAAAACTTGAAT
CGGAGTTTGTCTATGGTGATTATAAAGTTTATGATGTTCGTAAAATGATTGCTAAGTCTGAGCAAGAAAT
AGGCAAAGCAACCGCAAAATATTTCTTTTACTCTAATATCATGAACTTCTTCAAAACAGAAATTACACTT
GCAAATGGAGAGATTCGCAAACGCCCTCTAATCGAAACTAATGGGGAAACTGGAGAAATTGTCTGGGATA
AAGGGCGAGATTTTGCCACAGTGCGCAAAGTATTGTCCATGCCCCAAGTCAATATTGTCAAGAAAACAGA
AGTACAGACAGGCGGATTCTCCAAGGAGTCAATTTTACCAAAAAGAAATTCGGACAAGCTTATTGCTCGT
AAAAAAGACTGGGATCCAAAAAAATATGGTGGTTTTGATAGTCCAACGGTAGCTTATTCAGTCCTAGTGG
TTGCTAAGGTGGAAAAAGGGAAATCGAAGAAGTTAAAATCCGTTAAAGAGTTACTAGGGATCACAATTAT
GGAAAGAAGTTCCTTTGAAAAAAATCCGATTGACTTTTTAGAAGCTAAAGGATATAAGGAAGTTAAAAAA
GACTTAATCATTAAACTACCTAAATATAGTCTTTTTGAGTTAGAAAACGGTCGTAAACGGATGCTGGCTA
GTGCCGGAGAATTACAAAAAGGAAATGAGCTGGCTCTGCCAAGCAAATATGTGAATTTTTTATATTTAGC
TAGTCATTATGAAAAGTTGAAGGGTAGTCCAGAAGATAACGAACAAAAACAATTGTTTGTGGAGCAGCAT
AAGCATTATTTAGATGAGATTATTGAGCAAATCAGTGAATTTTCTAAGCGTGTTATTTTAGCAGATGCCA
ATTTAGATAAAGTTCTTAGTGCATATAACAAACATAGAGACAAACCAATACGTGAACAAGCAGAAAATAT
TATTCATTTATTTACGTTGACGAATCTTGGAGCTCCCGCTGCTTTTAAATATTTTGATACAACAATTGAT
CGTAAACGATATACGTCTACAAAAGAAGTTTTAGATGCCACTCTTATCCATCAATCCATCACTGGTCTTT
ATGAAACACGCATTGATTTGAGTCAGCTAGGAGGTGACTAACTCGAGTAAGGATCTCCAGGCATCAAATA
AAACGAAAGGCTCAGTCGAAAGACTGGGCCTTTCGTTTTATCTGTTGTTTGTCGGTGAACGCTCTCTACT
AGAGTCACACTGGCTCACCTTCGGGTGGGCCTTTCTGCGTTTATACCTAGAGCGCCCGGAAGAGAGTCAA
TTCAGGGTGGTGAATCTGCAGTTTACGGCTAGCTCAGCCCTAGGTATTATGCTAGCGAATTCATTAAAGA
GGAGAAAGGTACCATGGGGCCCTCCAAAACCATCGTTCTTTCGGTCGGCGAGGCTACTCGCACTCTGACT
GAGATCCAGTCCACCGCAGACCGTCAGATCTTCGAAGAGAAGGTCGGGCCTCTGGTGGGTCGGCTGCGCC
TCACGGCTTCGCTCCGTCAAAACGGAGCCAAGACCGCGTATCGCGTCAACCTAAAACTGGATCAGGCGGA
CGTCGTTGATTCCGGACTTCCGAAAGTGCGCTACACTCAGGTATGGTCGCACGACGTGACAATCGTTGCG
AATAGCACCGAGGCCTCGCGCAAATCGTTGTACGATTTGACCAAGTCCCTCGTCGCGACCTCGCAGGTCG
AAGATCTTGTCGTCAACCTTGTGCCGCTGGGCCGTGGTGGCGGAGGTAGCATGTCCCATCAGAAAATTAT
TCAGGATCTTATCGCATGGATTGACGAGCATATTGACCAGCCGCTTAACATTGATGTAGTCGCAAAAAAA
TCAGGCTATTCAAAGTGGTACTTGCAACGAATGTTCCGCACGGTGACGCATCAGACGCTTGGCGATTACA
TTCGCCAACGCCGCCTGTTACTGGCCGCCGTTGAGTTGCGCACCACCGAGCGTCCGATTTTTGATATCGC
AATGGACCTGGGTTATGTCTCGCAGCAGACCTTCTCCCGCGTTTTCGCGCGGCAGTTTGATCGCACTCCC
AGCGATTATCGCCACCGCCTGTAAGCGGCCGCCACGCAAAAAACCCCGCTTCGGCGGGGTTTTTTCGCCC
TAGGGATATATTCCGCTTCCTCGCTCACTGACTCGCTACGCTCGGTCGTTCGACTGCGGCGAGCGGAAAT
GGCTTACGAACGGGGCGGAGATTTCCTGGAAGATGCCAGGAAGATACTTAACAGGGAAGTGAGAGGGCCG
CGGCAAAGCCGTTTTTCCATAGGCTCCGCCCCCCTGACAAGCATCACGAAATCTGACGCTCAAATCAGTG
GTGGCGAAACCCGACAGGACTATAAAGATACCAGGCGTTTCCCCCTGGCGGCTCCCTCGTGCGCTCTCCT
GTTCCTGCCTTTCGGTTTACCGGTGTCATTCCGCTGTTATGGCCGCGTTTGTCTCATTCCACGCCTGACA
CTCAGTTCCGGGTAGGCAGTTCGCTCCAAGCTGGACTGTATGCACGAACCCCCCGTTCAGTCCGACCGCT
GCGCCTTATCCGGTAACTATCGTCTTGAGTCCAACCCGGAAAGACATGCAAAAGCACCACTGGCAGCAGC
CACTGGTAATTGATTTAGAGGAGTTAGTCTTGAAGTCATGCGCCGGTTAAGGCTAAACTGAAAGGACAAG
TTTTGGTGACTGCGCTCCTCCAAGCCAGTTACCTCGGTTCAAAGAGTTGGTAGCTCAGAGAACCTTCGAA
AAACCGCCCTGCAAGGCGGTTTTTTCGTTTTCAGAGCAAGAGATTACGCGCAGACCAAAACGATCTCAAG
AAGATCATCTTATTAATCAGATAAAATATTTCTAGATTTCAGTGCAATTTATCTCTTCAAATGTAGCACC
TGAAGTCAGCCCCATACGATATAAGTTGTTACTAGATTGACAGCTAGCTCAGTCCTAGGTATAATACTAG
TAGGTATCCTGCGGTGTCCTGGTTTTAGAGCTAGAAATAGCAAGTTAAAATAAGGCTAGTCCGTTATCAA
CTTGAAAAAGTAACATAAGGAGTTTATATGGAAACCCTTATGTTTTTTTGAAGCTTGGGCCCGAACAAAA
ACTCATCTCAGAAGAGGATCTGAATAGCGCCGTCGACCATCATCATCATCATCATTGAGTTTAAACGGTC
TCCAGCTTGGCTGTTTTGGCGGATGAGAGAAGATTTTCAGCCTGATACAGATTAAATCAGAACGCAGAAG
CGGTCTGATAAAACAGAATTTGCCTGGCGGCAGTAGCGCGGTGGTCCCACCTGACCCCATGCCGAACTCA
GAAGTGAAACGCCGTAGCGCCGATGGTAGTGTGGGGTCTCCCCATGCGAGAGTAGGGAACTGCCAGGCAT
CAAATAAAACGAAAGGCTCAGTCGAAAGACTGGGCCTTTCGTTTTATCTGTTGTTTGTCGGTGAACTGGA
TCCTTACTCGAGTCTAGACTGCAGGCTTCCTCGCTCACTGACTCGCTGCGCTCGGTCGTTCGGCTGCGGC
GAGCGGTATCAGCTCACTCAAAGGCGGTAATACGGTTATCCACAGAATCAGGGGATAACGCAGGAAAGAA
CATGTGAGCAAAAGGCCAGCAAAAGGCCAGGAACCGTAAAAAACTAGTGCTTGGATTCTCACCAATAAAA
AACGCCCGGCGGCAACCGAGCGTTCTGAACAAATCCAGATGGAGTTCTGAGGTCATTACTGGATCTATCA
ACAGGAGTCCAAGCGAGCTCGATATCAAATTACGCCCCGCCCTGCCACTCATCGCAGTACTGTTGTAATT
CATTAAGCATTCTGCCGACATGGAAGCCATCACAAACGGCATGATGAACCTGAATCGCCAGCGGCATCAG
CACCTTGTCGCCTTGCGTATAATATTTGCCCATGGTGAAAACGGGGGCGAAGAAGTTGTCCATATTGGCC
ACGTTTAAATCAAAACTGGTGAAACTCACCCAGGGATTGGCTGAGACGAAAAACATATTCTCAATAAACC
CTTTAGGGAAATAGGCCAGGTTTTCACCGTAACACGCCACATCTTGCGAATATATGTGTAGAAACTGCCG
GAAATCGTCGTGGTATTCACTCCAGAGCGATGAAAACGTTTCAGTTTGCTCATGGAAAACGGTGTAACAA
GGGTGAACACTATCCCATATCACCAGCTCACCGTCTTTCATTGCCATACGAAATTCCGGATGAGCATTCA
TCAGGCGGGCAAGAATGTGAATAAAGGCCGGATAAAACTTGTGCTTATTTTTCTTTACGGTCTTTAAAAA
GGCCGTAATATCCAGCTGAACGGTCTGGTTATAGGTACATTGAGCAACTGACTGAAATGCCTCAAAATGT
TCTTTACGATGCCATTGGGATATATCAACGGTGGTATATCCAGTGATTTTTTTCTCCATTTTAGCTTCCT
TAGCTCCTGAAAATCTCGATAACTCAAAAAATACGCCCGGTAGTGATCTTATTTCATTATGGTGAAAGTT
GGAACCTCTTACGTGCCGATCAACGTCTCATTTTCGCCAGATATC
